Addgene plasmid #197321: GabaARD-GFP/pCDNA
Purpose: Plasmid expressing an antigen targeting the GABA-A Receptor delta
Depositing lab: Stephen Moss. Depositing organization: Tufts University.
Backbone
  Vector backbone: pCDNA
  Vector type: Mammalian Expression
Growth in bacteria
  Bacterial resistance: Ampicillin, 100 μg/mL
  Growth temperature: 37°C
  Growth strain: DH5alpha
  Copy number: Unknown
Gene/Insert
  Gene/Insert name: GABA A delta
  Species: H. sapiens (human)
  Entrez Gene: GABRD (a.k.a. EIG10, EJM7, GEFSP5)
  Tag / fusion protein: GFP (C terminal on insert)
  Cloning method: Unknown
Terms and licenses: Academic/Nonprofit Terms; Industry Terms: Not Available to Industry
Depositor comments: This is a validated antigen plasmid of Anti-GABA(A)R, Delta [N151/3.3R].
How to cite: GabaARD-GFP/pCDNA was a gift from Stephen Moss (Addgene plasmid # 197321 ; http://n2t.net/addgene:197321 ; RRID:Addgene_197321)
