[The description below was written by a language model from this plasmid's Addgene catalogue record and pLannotate feature annotations shown in this document.]
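Description:
GabaARD-GFP/pCDNA is a mammalian expression plasmid of about 6.7 kb, built on a backbone listed as pCDNA, that produces a fluorescently tagged GABA-A receptor delta subunit (GABRD). It is propagated in E. coli through a high-copy ColE1/pUC-type origin and selected with ampicillin via the β-lactamase gene and its own promoter. The backbone also carries an M13 phage origin for single-stranded DNA production, plus remnants of lac regulatory elements, lacZα, bom and rop that have no evident role in the construct's use. No mammalian selection marker is annotated; an SV40 enhancer/early promoter is present but is followed only by a lacZα fragment.

Expression is driven by the CMV immediate-early enhancer and promoter, followed by a fragment of CMV intron A and an SP6 promoter that could support in vitro transcription. The annotated coding region begins with a fragment of an immunoglobulin heavy chain signal sequence, continues into superecliptic pHluorin (a pH-sensitive GFP variant that is bright at neutral pH and dim in acidic compartments), and then into the delta subunit coding sequence, ending at an SV40 polyadenylation signal.

This layout differs from the catalogue entry in two respects. The fluorescent protein lies upstream of the receptor sequence, suggesting an N-terminal, extracellular tag after a signal peptide rather than the C-terminal GFP listed. In addition, the receptor sequence was best matched to rat Gabrd, whereas the record lists human. The record does not resolve either discrepancy.

According to the depositor, the plasmid serves as a validated antigen construct for an anti-GABA-A receptor delta monoclonal antibody: transfected cells express the target so that antibody specificity can be checked.
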