Features (pLannotate 1.2.2; 21 found; start..end, strand, type, name):
    578..1166    +  rep_origin     ori: high-copy-number ColE1/pMB1/pBR322/pUC origin of replication
   1349..1441    +  CDS            lacI (fragment): lac repressor; lacI; The lac repressor binds to the lac operator to inhibit transcription in E. coli. This inhibition can be relieved by adding lactose or isopropyl-β-D-thiogalactopyranoside (IPTG).
   1454..1475    +  protein_bind   CAP binding site: CAP binding activates transcription in the presence of cAMP. E. coli catabolite activator protein
   1490..1520    +  promoter       lac promoter: promoter for the E. coli lac operon
   1528..1544    +  protein_bind   lac operator: The lac repressor binds to the lac operator to inhibit transcription in E. coli. This inhibition can be relieved by adding lactose or isopropyl-β-D-thiogalactopyranoside (IPTG). lac repressor encoded by lacI
   1597..1976    +  enhancer       CMV enhancer: human cytomegalovirus immediate early enhancer
   1977..2180    +  promoter       CMV promoter: human cytomegalovirus (CMV) immediate early promoter
   2316..2359    +  intron         CMV intron (fragment): modified intron A from human cytomegalovirus
   2411..2429    +  promoter       SP6 promoter: promoter for bacteriophage SP6 RNA polymerase
   2433..2470    +  CDS            IgH signal sequence (fragment): signal sequence from the mouse immunoglobulin heavy chain variable region
   2604..3309    +  CDS            superecliptic pHluorin (fragment): pH-sensitive mutant of green fluorescent protein (Ng et al., 2002) excited strongly by blue light at neutral pH but minimally fluorescent at acidic pH
   3315..4574    +  CDS            Gabrd (fragment): GBRD_RAT - Experimental evidence at protein level: Swiss-Prot protein existence level 1. GABA, the major inhibitory neurotransmitter in the vertebrate brain, mediates neuronal inhibition by binding to the GABA/benzodiazepine receptor and opening an integral chloride channel. From Rattus norvegicus (Rat).
   4607..4741    +  polyA_signal   SV40 poly(A) signal: SV40 polyadenylation signal
   4810..5167    +  promoter       SV40 promoter: SV40 enhancer and early promoter
   5186..5340    +  CDS            lacZα (fragment): LacZα fragment of β-galactosidase; lacZ fragment
   5346..5397    -  misc_feature   bom (fragment): basis of mobility region from pBR322
   5416..5796    +  rep_origin     M13 ori (sequence partly withheld): M13 bacteriophage origin of replication; arrow indicates direction of (+) strand synthesis
   5872..5921    -  misc_feature   bom (fragment): basis of mobility region from pBR322
   6023..6058    -  CDS            rop (fragment): Rop protein, which maintains plasmids at low copy number; rop
   6153..6257    +  promoter       AmpR promoter: bla
   6258..407     +  CDS            AmpR (across the origin): β-lactamase; bla; confers resistance to ampicillin, carbenicillin, and related antibiotics
>Addgene plasmid #197321 | GabaARD-GFP/pCDNA | addgene full sequence | sequence record 392893 | Addgene NGS Result
ACATGGGGGATCATGTAACTCGCCTTGATCGTTGGGAACCGGAGCTGAATGAAGCCATACCAAACGACGA
GCGTGACACCACGATGCCTGTAGCAATGGCAACAACGTTGCGCAAACTATTAACTGGCGAACTACTTACT
CTAGCTTCCCGGCAACAATTAATAGACTGGATGGAGGCGGATAAAGTTGCAGGACCACTTCTGCGCTCGG
CCCTTCCGGCTGGCTGGTTTATTGCTGATAAATCTGGAGCCGGTGAGCGTGGGTCTCGCGGTATCATTGC
AGCACTGGGGCCAGATGGTAAGCCCTCCCGTATCGTAGTTATCTACACGACGGGGAGTCAGGCAACTATG
GATGAACGAAATAGACAGATCGCTGAGATAGGTGCCTCACTGATTAAGCATTGGTAACTGTCAGACCAAG
TTTACTCATATATACTTTAGATTGATTTAAAACTTCATTTTTAATTTAAAAGGATCTAGGTGAAGATCCT
TTTTGATAATCTCATGACCAAAATCCCTTAACGTGAGTTTTCGTTCCACTGAGCGTCAGACCCCGTAGAA
AAGATCAAAGGATCTTCTTGAGATCCTTTTTTTCTGCGCGTAATCTGCTGCTTGCAAACAAAAAAACCAC
CGCTACCAGCGGTGGTTTGTTTGCCGGATCAAGAGCTACCAACTCTTTTTCCGAAGGTAACTGGCTTCAG
CAGAGCGCAGATACCAAATACTGTTCTTCTAGTGTAGCCGTAGTTAGGCCACCACTTCAAGAACTCTGTA
GCACCGCCTACATACCTCGCTCTGCTAATCCTGTTACCAGTGGCTGCTGCCAGTGGCGATAAGTCGTGTC
TTACCGGGTTGGACTCAAGACGATAGTTACCGGATAAGGCGCAGCGGTCGGGCTGAACGGGGGGTTCGTG
CACACAGCCCAGCTTGGAGCGAACGACCTACACCGAACTGAGATACCTACAGCGTGAGCTATGAGAAAGC
GCCACGCTTCCCGAAGGGAGAAAGGCGGACAGGTATCCGGTAAGCGGCAGGGTCGGAACAGGAGAGCGCA
CGAGGGAGCTTCCAGGGGGAAACGCCTGGTATCTTTATAGTCCTGTCGGGTTTCGCCACCTCTGACTTGA
GCGTCGATTTTTGTGATGCTCGTCAGGGGGGCGGAGCCTATGGAAAAACGCCAGCAACGCGGCCTTTTTA
CGGTTCCTGGCCTTTTGCTGGCCTTTTGCTCACATGTTCTTTCCTGCGTTATCCCCTGATTCTGTGGATA
ACCGTATTACCGCCTTTGAGTGAGCTGATACCGCTCGCCGCAGCCGAACGACCGAGCGCAGCGAGTCAGT
GAGCGAGGAAGCGGAAGAGCGCCCAATACGCAAACCGCCTCTCCCCGCGCGTTGGCCGATTCATTAATGC
AGCTGGCACGACAGGTTTCCCGACTGGAAAGCGGGCAGTGAGCGCAACGCAATTAATGTGAGTTAGCTCA
CTCATTAGGCACCCCAGGCTTTACACTTTATGCTTCCGGCTCGTATGTTGTGTGGAATTGTGAGCGGATA
ACAATTTCACACAGGAAACAGCTATGACATGATTACGAATTAATTCGAGCTCGCCCGACATTGATTATTG
ACTAGTTATTAATAGTAATCAATTACGGGGTCATTAGTTCATAGCCCATATATGGAGTTCCGCGTTACAT
AACTTACGGTAAATGGCCCGCCTGGCTGACCGCCCAACGACCCCCGCCCATTGACGTCAATAATGACGTA
TGTTCCCATAGTAACGCCAATAGGGACTTTCCATTGACGTCAATGGGTGGAGTATTTACGGTAAACTGCC
CACTTGGCAGTACATCAAGTGTATCATATGCCAAGTACGCCCCCTATTGACGTCAATGACGGTAAATGGC
CCGCCTGGCATTATGCCCAGTACATGACCTTATGGGACTTTCCTACTTGGCAGTACATCTACGTATTAGT
CATCGCTATTACCATGGTGATGCGGTTTTGGCAGTACATCAATGGGCGTGGATAGCGGTTTGACTCACGG
GGATTTCCAAGTCTCCACCCCATTGACGTCAATGGGAGTTTGTTTTGGCACCAAAATCAACGGGACTTTC
CAAAATGTCGTAACAACTCCGCCCCATTGACGCAAATGGGCGGTAGGCGTGTACGGTGGGAGGTCTATAT
AAGCAGAGCTCGTTTAGTGAACCGTCAGATCGCCTGGAGACGCCATCCACGCTGTTTTGACCTCCATAGA
AGACACCGGGACCGATCCAGCCTCCGCGGCCGGGAACGGTGCATTGGAACGCGGATTCCCCGTGCCAAGA
GTGACGTAAGTACCGCCTATAGAGTCTATAGGCCCACCCCCTTGGCTTCGTTAGAACGCGGCTACAATTA
ATACATAACCTTATGTATCATACACATACGATTTAGGTGACACTATAGAATAACATCCACTTTGCCTTTC
TCTCCACAGGTGTCCACTCCCAGGTCCAACTGCACCTCGGTTCTATCGATTGAATTCGCCATGGACGTTC
TGGGCTGGCTGCTGCTGCCGCTCCTTCTGCTGTGCACGCAGCCGCACCATGGCGCCAGAGCAATGAATGA
CATTGGGCTCGAGGGAGAAGAACTTTTCACTGGAGTTGTCCCAATTCTTGTTGAATTAGATGGTGATGTT
AATGGGCACAAATTTTCTGTCAGTGGAGAGGGTGAAGGTGATGCAACATACGGAAAACTTACCCTTAAAT
TTATTTGCACTACTGGAAAACTACCTGTTCCATGGCCAACACTTGTCACTACTCTGACCTATGGTGTTCA
ATGCTTTTCAAGATACCCAGATCATATGAAACGGCATGACTTTTTCAAGAGTGCCATGCCCGAAGGTTAT
GTACAGGAAAGAACTATATTTTTCAAAGATGACGGGAACTACAAGACACGTGCTGAAGTCAAGTTTGAAG
GTGATACCCTTGTTAATAGAATCGAGTTAAAAGGTATTGATTTTAAAGAAGATGGAAACATTCTTGGACA
CAAATTGGAATACAACTATAACGATCACCAGGTGTACATCATGGCAGACAAACAAAAGAATGGAATCAAA
GCTAACTTCAAAATTAGACACAACATTGAAGATGGAGGCGTTCAACTAGCAGACCATTATCAACAAAATA
CTCCAATTGGCGATGGGCCCGTCCTTTTACCAGACAACCATTACCTGTTTACAACTTCTACTCTTTCGAA
AGATCCCAACGAAAAGAGAGACCACATGGTCCTTCTTGAGTTTGTAACAGCTGCTGGGATTACACATGGC
ATGGATGAACTATACAAATCTAGAGACTACGTGGGCTCCAACCTGGAGATATCCTGGCTCCCCAACCTGG
ATGGACTAATGGAGGGCTACGCCCGAAACTTCCGACCAGGCATTGGAGGTCCTCCAGTGAATGTGGCGCT
TGCCCTAGAGGTGGCCAGCATTGACCACATCTCAGAAGCAAATATGGAATACACCATGACAGTGTTCCTG
CACCAGAGCTGGCGAGACAGCAGGCTGTCCTACAACCATACCAACGAGACCCTGGGCCTGGATAGCCGCT
TCGTGGACAAGCTGTGGCTCCCTGACACCTTCATTGTGAATGCCAAGTCTGCCTGGTTCCATGATGTGAC
CGTGGAAAACAAGCTTATCCGCCTACAGCCCGACGGTGTGATTTTATACAGCATCCGCATCACCTCCACA
GTGGCCTGTGACATGGACCTTGCCAAGTACCCCATGGACGAGCAGGAGTGCATGCTGGACCTGGAGAGCT
ATGGCTACTCTTCTGAGGACATTGTCTATTATTGGTCAGAAAACCAGGAGCAGATCCACGGGCTGGACAG
GCTGCAACTGGCCCAGTTCACTATCACCAGTTACCGCTTCACCACGGAGCTGATGAACTTCAAATCAGCT
GGCCAGTTCCCTCGACTCAGCTTACACTTCCAGCTTCGGAGGAACCGGGGTGTCTACATCATCCAGTCTT
ACATGCCCTCTGTCCTCCTGGTTGCCATGTCCTGGGTCTCCTTCTGGATTAGCCAAGCAGCAGTGCCTGC
CAGAGTATCTCTAGGCATCACCACTGTGCTGACAATGACCACACTCATGGTTAGTGCCCGCTCCTCCCTC
CCGCGGGCTTCTGCTATCAAGGCTCTGGATGTGTATTTCTGGATCTGCTATGTCTTCGTGTTTGCTGCCC
TGGTGGAGTATGCATTTGCCCACTTCAATGCTGACTACAGGAAGAAACGGAAAGCCAAGGTCAAGGTCAC
GAAGCCAAGGGCAGAGATGGACGTGAGGAACGCCATTGTCCTCTTCTCCCTCTCTGCTGCTGGGGTCAGC
CAGGAGTTGGCTATCTCCCGCCGTCAAGGCCGGGTCCCTGGGAACCTCATGGGTTCCTATAGGTCTGTAG
AAGTGGAGGCAAAGAAGGAGGGGGGGTCCCGCCCAGGAGGCCCAGGAGGCATCCGTTCCAGACTCAAACC
CATCGATGCAGACACCATCGACATCTATGCCCGCGCTGTGTTCCCGGCAGCCTTTGCAGCAGTCAACATC
ATCTACTGGGCGGCGTATACCATGTGACGGCTGCAGAAGCTTGGCCGCCATGGCCCAACTTGTTTATTGC
AGCTTATAATGGTTACAAATAAAGCAATAGCATCACAAATTTCACAAATAAAGCATTTTTTTCACTGCAT
TCTAGTTGTGGTTTGTCCAAACTCATCAATGTATCTTATCATGTCTGGATCGGGAATTAATTCGGCGCAG
CACCATGGCCTGAAATAACCTCTGAAAGAGGAACTTGGTTAGGTACCTTCTGAGGCGGAAAGAACCAGCT
GTGGAATGTGTGTCAGTTAGGGTGTGGAAAGTCCCCAGGCTCCCCAGCAGGCAGAAGTATGCAAAGCATG
CATCTCAATTAGTCAGCAACCAGGTGTGGAAAGTCCCCAGGCTCCCCAGCAGGCAGAAGTATGCAAAGCA
TGCATCTCAATTAGTCAGCAACCATAGTCCCGCCCCTAACTCCGCCCATCCCGCCCCTAACTCCGCCCAG
TTCCGCCCATTCTCCGCCCCATGGCTGACTAATTTTTTTTATTTATGCAGAGGCCGAGGCCGCCTCGGCC
TCTGAGCTATTCCAGAAGTAGTGAGGAGGCTTTTTTGGAGGCCTAGGCTTTTGCAAAAAGCTGTTAACAG
CTTGGCACTGGCCGTCGTTTTACAACGTCGTGACTGGGAAAACCCTGGCGTTACCCAACTTAATCGCCTT
GCAGCACATCCCCCTTTCGCCAGCTGGCGTAATAGCGAAGAGGCCCGCACCGATCGCCCTTCCCAACAGT
TGCGCAGCCTGAATGGCGAATGGCGCCTGATGCGGTATTTTCTCCTTACGCATCTGTGCGGTATTTCACA
CCGCATA
[142 nt withheld, positions 5398-5539]
C
[141 nt withheld, positions 5541-5681]
CCTTTGACGTTGGAGTCCACGTTCTTT
[37 nt withheld, positions 5709-5745]
ACCCTATCTCGGGCTATTCTTTTGATTTATAAGGGATTTTGCCGATTTCGGCCTATTGGTTAAAAAATGA
GCTGATTTAACAAAAATTTAACGCGAATTTTAACAAAATATTAACGTTTACAATTTTATGGTGCACTCTC
AGTACAATCTGCTCTGATGCCGCATAGTTAAGCCAGCCCCGACACCCGCCAACACCCGCTGACGCGCCCT
GACGGGCTTGTCTGCTCCCGGCATCCGCTTACAGACAAGCTGTGACCGTCTCCGGGAGCTGCATGTGTCA
GAGGTTTTCACCGTCATCACCGAAACGCGCGAGACGAAAGGGCCTCGTGATACGCCTATTTTTATAGGTT
AATGTCATGATAATAATGGTTTCTTAGACGTCAGGTGGCACTTTTCGGGGAAATGTGCGCGGAACCCCTA
TTTGTTTATTTTTCTAAATACATTCAAATATGTATCCGCTCATGAGACAATAACCCTGATAAATGCTTCA
ATAATATTGAAAAAGGAAGAGTATGAGTATTCAACATTTCCGTGTCGCCCTTATTCCCTTTTTTGCGGCA
TTTTGCCTTCCTGTTTTTGCTCACCCAGAAACGCTGGTGAAAGTAAAAGATGCTGAAGATCAGTTGGGTG
CACGAGTGGGTTACATCGAACTGGATCTCAACAGCGGTAAGATCCTTGAGAGTTTTCGCCCCGAAGAACG
TTTTCCAATGATGAGCACTTTTAAAGTTCTGCTATGTGGCGCGGTATTATCCCGTATTGACGCCGGGCAA
GAGCAACTCGGTCGCCGCATACACTATTCTCAGAATGACTTGGTTGAGTACTCACCAGTCACAGAAAAGC
ATCTTACGGATGGCATGACAGTAAGAGAATTATGCAGTGCTGCCATAACCATGAGTGATAACACTGCGGC
CAACTTACTTCTGACAACGATCGGAGGACCGAAGGAGCTAACCGCTTTTTTGCACA
